Addgene plasmid #201431: Dhh1 426-506-EGFP
Purpose: Bacterial protein expression of Dhh1 426-506
Depositing lab: Michael Rosen. Depositing organization: University of Texas Southwestern Medical Center. Publication: Quantitative reconstitution of yeast RNA processing bodies. Currie SL, Xing W, Muhlrad D, Decker CJ, Parker R, Rosen MK. Proc Natl Acad Sci U S A. 2023 Apr 4;120(14):e2214064120. doi: 10.1073/pnas.2214064120. Epub 2023 Mar 27. PubMed 36972455.
Backbone
  Vector backbone: MTTH-EGFP
  Backbone size w/o insert (bp): 7400
  Vector type: Bacterial Expression
Growth in bacteria
  Bacterial resistance: Ampicillin, 100 μg/mL
  Growth temperature: 37°C
  Growth strain: DH5alpha
  Copy number: High Copy
Gene/Insert
  Gene/Insert name: Dhh1
  Species: S. cerevisiae (budding yeast)
  Insert size (bp): 186
  Mutation: aa 426-506 only
  Entrez Gene: DHH1 (a.k.a. YDL160C)
  Promoter: tac
  Tag / fusion protein: MBP, TEV (N terminal on backbone); EGFP, TEV, 6xHis (C terminal on backbone)
  Cloning method: Restriction Enzyme; 5′ cloning site NdeI (not destroyed); 3′ cloning site BamHI (not destroyed)
  Sequencing primers: 5′ GGTCGTCAGACTGTCGATGAAGCC; 3′ CAGGAAACAGCTATGACC
Resource information
  A portion of this plasmid was derived from a plasmid made by: gene insert was a gift from Roy Parker (University of Colorado Boulder)
Terms and licenses: Academic/Nonprofit Terms; Industry Terms: Not Available to Industry
How to cite: Dhh1 426-506-EGFP was a gift from Michael Rosen (Addgene plasmid # 201431 ; http://n2t.net/addgene:201431 ; RRID:Addgene_201431)
