[The description below was written by a language model from this plasmid's Addgene catalogue record and pLannotate feature annotations shown in this document.]
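Description:
Dhh1 426-506-EGFP is a bacterial expression plasmid built on the MTTH-EGFP backbone for producing a fluorescently tagged C-terminal fragment of the Saccharomyces cerevisiae DEAD-box RNA helicase Dhh1 (DHH1/YDL160C) in E. coli. The sequenced plasmid is about 7.7 kb and is propagated through a ColE1/pMB1-type origin, with ampicillin selection provided by the β-lactamase gene. The catalogue lists it as high copy, although the feature table also annotates a rop gene and pBR322 bom fragments, elements normally associated with copy-number restraint. An M13 phage origin is also present.

Expression is driven by the hybrid tac promoter followed by a lac operator, and the plasmid carries its own lacI gene under the lacIq promoter, so transcription is repressed until induced with IPTG. The open reading frame encodes cytosolic maltose-binding protein (lacking its signal sequence), a TEV protease site, Dhh1 residues 426–506 cloned between retained NdeI and BamHI sites, a green fluorescent protein, a second TEV site and a 6xHis tag. The annotation tool labels the fluorescent protein as mEmerald, a close GFP relative, whereas the catalogue calls it EGFP. The annotated Dhh1 fragment spans about 243 bp, which fits 81 residues better than the recorded insert size of 186 bp. Downstream lie a residual lacZα fragment and the rrnB T1 and T2 terminators.

This layout allows affinity purification through MBP and His tags at either end, after which TEV cleavage removes both and leaves the Dhh1 fragment fused to the fluorescent protein. The associated work concerns quantitative reconstitution of yeast RNA processing bodies, which suggests use of the purified labelled protein in such in vitro assays.
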