Features (pLannotate 1.2.2; 24 found; start..end, strand, type, name):
     98..126     +  promoter       tac promoter: strong E. coli promoter; hybrid between the trp and lac UV5 promoters
    134..150     +  protein_bind   lac operator: The lac repressor binds to the lac operator to inhibit transcription in E. coli. This inhibition can be relieved by adding lactose or isopropyl-β-D-thiogalactopyranoside (IPTG). lac repressor encoded by lacI
    220..1320    +  CDS            MBP: maltose binding protein from E. coli; malE (mutated); This version of the gene does not encode a signal sequence, so MBP will remain in the cytosol.
   1393..1413    +  CDS            TEV site: tobacco etch virus (TEV) protease recognition and cleavage site
   1420..1662    +  CDS            DHH1 (fragment): DHH1_YEAST - Experimental evidence at protein level: Swiss-Prot protein existence level 1. ATP-dependent RNA helicase involved in mRNA turnover, and more specifically in mRNA decapping by activating the decapping enzyme DCP1 (PubMed:11780629, PubMed:12032091, PubMed:11696541, PubMed:12730603, PubMed:15703442. PubMed:15706350). Is involved in G1/S DNA-damage checkpoint recovery, probably through the regulation of the translational status of a subset of mRNAs (PubMed:15166134). May also have a role in translation and mRNA nuclear export (PubMed:12930949). Required for sporulation (PubMed:1293094
   1690..2406    +  CDS            mEmerald: mEmerald is a basic (constitutively fluorescent) green fluorescent protein published in 1998, derived from Aequorea victoria. It is reported to be a very rapidly-maturing monomer with moderate acid sensitivity.
   2419..2439    +  CDS            TEV site: tobacco etch virus (TEV) protease recognition and cleavage site
   2440..2456    +  CDS            capTEV™ (fragment): composite tag for in vivo biotinylation, TEV protease cleavage, and 6xHis tagging
   2469..2623    +  CDS            lacZα (fragment): LacZα fragment of β-galactosidase; lacZ fragment
   2716..2831    +  ncRNA          5S rRNA: Accession: RF00001 - 5S ribosomal RNA
   2835..2921    +  terminator     rrnB T1 terminator: Escherichia coli rrnB; transcription terminator T1 from the E. coli rrnB gene
   3013..3040    +  terminator     rrnB T2 terminator: transcription terminator T2 from the E. coli rrnB gene
   3059..3150    +  promoter       AmpR promoter: bla
   3151..4011    +  CDS            AmpR: β-lactamase; bla; confers resistance to ampicillin, carbenicillin, and related antibiotics
   4053..4566    -  rep_origin     M13 ori (sequence partly withheld): M13 bacteriophage origin of replication; arrow indicates direction of (+) strand synthesis
   4677..5265    +  rep_origin     ori: high-copy-number ColE1/pMB1/pBR322/pUC origin of replication
   5451..5520    -  misc_feature   bom (fragment): basis of mobility region from pBR322
   5518..5616    -  misc_feature   bom (fragment): basis of mobility region from pBR322
   5718..5909    -  CDS            rop: Rop protein, which maintains plasmids at low copy number; rop
   5926..6306    +  CDS            YPB1_ECOLX: Protein predicted: Swiss-Prot protein existence level 4. From Escherichia coli.
   6405..6482    +  promoter       lacIq promoter: lacI (mutant); In the lacIq allele, a single base change in the promoter boosts expression of the lacI gene about 10-fold.
   6483..7565    +  CDS            lacI: lac repressor; lacI; The lac repressor binds to the lac operator to inhibit transcription in E. coli. This inhibition can be relieved by adding lactose or isopropyl-β-D-thiogalactopyranoside (IPTG).
   7578..7599    +  protein_bind   CAP binding site: CAP binding activates transcription in the presence of cAMP. E. coli catabolite activator protein
   7618..7635    +  promoter       tet promoter (fragment): E. coli promoter for tetracycline efflux protein gene
>Addgene plasmid #201431 | Dhh1 426-506-EGFP | addgene full sequence | sequence record 394546 | Addgene NGS Result
CTGCATAATTCGTGTCGCTCAAGGCGCACTCCCGTTCTGGATAATGTTTTTTGCGCCGACATCATAACGG
TTCTGGCAAATATTCTGAAATGAGCTGTTGACAATTAATCATCGGCTCGTATAATGTGTGGAATTGTGAG
CGGATAACAATTTCACACAGGAAACAGCCAGTCCGTTTAGGTGTTTTCACGAGCACTTCACCAACAAGGA
CCATAGATTATGAAAACTGAAGAAGGTAAACTGGTAATCTGGATTAACGGCGATAAAGGCTATAACGGTC
TCGCTGAAGTCGGTAAGAAATTCGAGAAAGATACCGGAATTAAAGTCACCGTTGAGCATCCGGATAAACT
GGAAGAGAAATTCCCACAGGTTGCGGCAACTGGCGATGGCCCTGACATTATCTTCTGGGCACACGACCGC
TTTGGTGGCTACGCTCAATCTGGCCTGTTGGCTGAAATCACCCCGGACAAAGCGTTCCAGGACAAGCTGT
ATCCGTTTACCTGGGATGCCGTACGTTACAACGGCAAGCTGATTGCTTACCCGATCGCTGTTGAAGCGTT
ATCGCTGATTTATAACAAAGATCTGCTGCCGAACCCGCCAAAAACCTGGGAAGAGATCCCGGCGCTGGAT
AAAGAACTGAAAGCGAAAGGTAAGAGCGCGCTGATGTTCAACCTGCAAGAACCGTACTTCACCTGGCCGC
TGATTGCTGCTGACGGGGGTTATGCGTTCAAGTATGAAAACGGCAAGTACGACATTAAAGACGTGGGCGT
GGATAACGCTGGCGCGAAAGCGGGTCTGACCTTCCTGGTTGACCTGATTAAAAACAAACACATGAATGCA
GACACCGATTACTCCATCGCAGAAGCTGCCTTTAATAAAGGCGAAACAGCGATGACCATCAACGGCCCGT
GGGCATGGTCCAACATCGACACCAGCAAAGTGAATTATGGTGTAACGGTACTGCCGACCTTCAAGGGTCA
ACCATCCAAACCGTTCGTTGGCGTGCTGAGCGCAGGTATTAACGCCGCCAGTCCGAACAAAGAGCTGGCA
AAAGAGTTCCTCGAAAACTATCTGCTGACTGATGAAGGTCTGGAAGCGGTTAATAAAGACAAACCGCTGG
GTGCCGTAGCGCTGAAGTCTTACGAGGAAGAGTTGGCGAAAGATCCACGTATTGCCGCCACCATGGAAAA
CGCCCAGAAAGGTGAAATCATGCCGAACATCCCGCAGATGTCCGCTTTCTGGTATGCCGTGCGTACTGCG
GTGATCAACGCCGCCAGCGGTCGTCAGACTGTCGATGAAGCCCTGAAAGACGCGCAGACTAATTCGAGCT
CGAACAACAACAACAATAACAATAACAACAACCTCGGGATCGAGGGAAGGATTTCAGAATTTGAAAACCT
GTATTTTCAGGGCCATATGGTACCTGTCCCATTCCCGATAGAGCAACAGAGCTATCATCAACAAGCGATA
CCTCAGCAACAATTACCATCTCAGCAACAATTTGCTATTCCTCCGCAGCAACATCATCCACAATTCATGG
TTCCTCCTTCGCATCAGCAACAACAGGCGTATCCTCCACCGCAAATGCCATCGCAGCAGGGGTATCCTCC
ACAGCAGGAACATTTCATGGCGATGCCACCTGGTCAGTCACAACCCCAGTATGGATCCGGGTCTGGTTCA
GGAATGGCCATGGTGAGCAAGGGCGAGGAGCTGTTCACCGGGGTGGTGCCCATCCTGGTCGAGCTGGACG
GCGACGTAAACGGCCACAAGTTCAGCGTGTCCGGCGAGGGCGAGGGCGATGCCACCTACGGCAAGCTGAC
CCTGAAGTTCATCTGCACCACCGGCAAGCTGCCCGTGCCCTGGCCCACCCTCGTGACCACCTTGACCTAC
GGCGTGCAGTGCTTCGCCCGCTACCCCGACCACATGAAGCAGCACGACTTCTTCAAGTCCGCCATGCCCG
AAGGCTACGTCCAGGAGCGCACCATCTTCTTCAAGGACGACGGCAACTACAAGACCCGCGCCGAGGTGAA
GTTCGAGGGCGACACCCTGGTGAACCGCATCGAGCTGAAGGGCATCGACTTCAAGGAGGACGGCAACATC
CTGGGGCACAAGCTGGAGTACAACTACAACAGCCACAAGGTCTATATCACCGCCGACAAGCAGAAGAACG
GCATCAAGGTGAACTTCAAGACCCGCCACAACATCGAGGACGGCAGCGTGCAGCTCGCCGACCACTACCA
GCAGAACACCCCCATCGGCGACGGCCCCGTGCTGCTGCCCGACAACCACTACCTGAGCACCCAGTCCAAG
CTGAGCAAAGACCCCAACGAGAAGCGCGATCACATGGTCCTGCTGGAGTTCGTGACCGCCGCCGGGATCA
CTCTCGGCATGGACGAGCTGTACAAGGGAAGCGGCCGCGAAAACCTGTATTTTCAGGGCCATCATCATCA
TCATCACTGAAAGCTTGGCACTGGCCGTCGTTTTACAACGTCGTGACTGGGAAAACCCTGGCGTTACCCA
ACTTAATCGCCTTGCAGCACATCCCCCTTTCGCCAGCTGGCGTAATAGCGAAGAGGCCCGCACCGATCGC
CCTTCCCAACAGTTGCGCAGCCTGAATGGCGAATGGCAGCTTGGCTGTTTTGGCGGATGAGATAAGATTT
TCAGCCTGATACAGATTAAATCAGAACGCAGAAGCGGTCTGATAAAACAGAATTTGCCTGGCGGCAGTAG
CGCGGTGGTCCCACCTGACCCCATGCCGAACTCAGAAGTGAAACGCCGTAGCGCCGATGGTAGTGTGGGG
TCTCCCCATGCGAGAGTAGGGAACTGCCAGGCATCAAATAAAACGAAAGGCTCAGTCGAAAGACTGGGCC
TTTCGTTTTATCTGTTGTTTGTCGGTGAACGCTCTCCTGAGTAGGACAAATCCGCCGGGAGCGGATTTGA
ACGTTGCGAAGCAACGGCCCGGAGGGTGGCGGGCAGGACGCCCGCCATAAACTGCCAGGCATCAAATTAA
GCAGAAGGCCATCCTGACGGATGGCCTTTTTGCGTTTCTACAAACTCTTTTGTTTATTTTTCTAAATACA
TTCAAATATGTATCCGCTCATGAGACAATAACCCTGATAAATGCTTCAATAATATTGAAAAAGGAAGAGT
ATGAGTATTCAACATTTCCGTGTCGCCCTTATTCCCTTTTTTGCGGCATTTTGCCTTCCTGTTTTTGCTC
ACCCAGAAACGCTGGTGAAAGTAAAAGATGCTGAAGATCAGTTGGGTGCACGAGTGGGTTACATCGAACT
GGATCTCAACAGCGGTAAGATCCTTGAGAGTTTTCGCCCCGAAGAACGTTTCCCAATGATGAGCACTTTT
AAAGTTCTGCTATGTGGCGCGGTATTATCCCGTGTTGACGCCGGGCAAGAGCAACTCGGTCGCCGCATAC
ACTATTCTCAGAATGACTTGGTTGAGTACTCACCAGTCACAGAAAAGCATCTTACGGATGGCATGACAGT
AAGAGAATTATGCAGTGCTGCCATAACCATGAGTGATAACACTGCGGCCAACTTACTTCTGACAACGATC
GGAGGACCGAAGGAGCTAACCGCTTTTTTGCACAACATGGGGGATCATGTAACTCGCCTTGATCGTTGGG
AACCGGAGCTGAATGAAGCCATACCAAACGACGAGCGTGACACCACGATGCCTGTAGCAATGGCAACAAC
GTTGCGCAAACTATTAACTGGCGAACTACTTACTCTAGCTTCCCGGCAACAATTAATAGACTGGATGGAG
GCGGATAAAGTTGCAGGACCACTTCTGCGCTCGGCCCTTCCGGCTGGCTGGTTTATTGCTGATAAATCTG
GAGCCGGTGAGCGTGGGTCTCGCGGTATCATTGCAGCACTGGGGCCAGATGGTAAGCCCTCCCGTATCGT
AGTTATCTACACGACGGGGAGTCAGGCAACTATGGATGAACGAAATAGACAGATCGCTGAGATAGGTGCC
TCACTGATTAAGCATTGGTAACTGTCAGACCAAGTTTACTCATATATACTTTAGATTGATT
[38 nt withheld, positions 4052-4089]
A
[37 nt withheld, positions 4091-4127]
ATTTTGTTAAAATTCGCGTTAAATTTTTGTTAAATCAGCTCATTTTTTAACCAATAGGCCGAAATCGGCA
AAATCCCTTATAAATCAAAAGAATAGCCCGAGATAGGGT
[37 nt withheld, positions 4237-4273]
AAAGAACGTGGACTCCAACGTCAAAGG
[141 nt withheld, positions 4301-4441]
G
[125 nt withheld, positions 4443-4567]
AAAGGATCTAGGTGAAGATCCTTTTTGATAATCTCATGACCAAAATCCCTTAACGTGAGTTTTCGTTCCA
CTGAGCGTCAGACCCCGTAGAAAAGATCAAAGGATCTTCTTGAGATCCTTTTTTTCTGCGCGTAATCTGC
TGCTTGCAAACAAAAAAACCACCGCTACCAGCGGTGGTTTGTTTGCCGGATCAAGAGCTACCAACTCTTT
TTCCGAAGGTAACTGGCTTCAGCAGAGCGCAGATACCAAATACTGTCCTTCTAGTGTAGCCGTAGTTAGG
CCACCACTTCAAGAACTCTGTAGCACCGCCTACATACCTCGCTCTGCTAATCCTGTTACCAGTGGCTGCT
GCCAGTGGCGATAAGTCGTGTCTTACCGGGTTGGACTCAAGACGATAGTTACCGGATAAGGCGCAGCGGT
CGGGCTGAACGGGGGGTTCGTGCACACAGCCCAGCTTGGAGCGAACGACCTACACCGAACTGAGATACCT
ACAGCGTGAGCTATGAGAAAGCGCCACGCTTCCCGAAGGGAGAAAGGCGGACAGGTATCCGGTAAGCGGC
AGGGTCGGAACAGGAGAGCGCACGAGGGAGCTTCCAGGGGGAAACGCCTGGTATCTTTATAGTCCTGTCG
GGTTTCGCCACCTCTGACTTGAGCGTCGATTTTTGTGATGCTCGTCAGGGGGGCGGAGCCTATGGAAAAA
CGCCAGCAACGCGGCCTTTTTACGGTTCCTGGCCTTTTGCTGGCCTTTTGCTCACATGTTCTTTCCTGCG
TTATCCCCTGATTCTGTGGATAACCGTATTACCGCCTTTGAGTGAGCTGATACCGCTCGCCGCAGCCGAA
CGACCGAGCGCAGCGAGTCAGTGAGCGAGGAAGCGGAAGAGCGCCTGATGCGGTATTTTCTCCTTACGCA
TCTGTGCGGTATTTCACACCGCATGTGGTGCACTCTCAGTACACCGCATGTGGTGCACTCTCAGTACAAT
CTGCTCTGATGCCGCATAGTTAAGCCAGTATACACTCCGCTATCGCTACGTGACTGGGTCATGGCTGCGC
CCCGACACCCGCCAACACCCGCTGACGCGCCCTGACGGGCTTGTCTGCTCCCGGCATCCGCTTACAGACA
AGCTGTGACCGTCTCCGGGAGCTGCATGTGTCAGAGGTTTTCACCGTCATCACCGAAACGCGCGAGGCAG
CTGCGGTAAAGCTCATCAGCGTGGTCGTGCAGCGATTCACAGATGTCTGCCTGTTCATCCGCGTCCAGCT
CGTTGAGTTTCTCCAGAAGCGTTAATGTCTGGCTTCTGATAAAGCGGGCCATGTTAAGGGCGGTTTTTTC
CTGTTTGGTCACTGATGCCTCCGTGTAAGGGGGATTTCTGTTCATGGGGGTAATGATACCGATGAAACGA
GAGAGGATGCTCACGATACGGGTTACTGATGATGAACATGCCCGGTTACTGGAACGTTGTGAGGGTAAAC
AACTGGCGGTATGGATGCGGCGGGACCAGAGAAAAATCACTCAGGGTCAATGCCAGCGCTTCGTTAATAC
AGATGTAGGTGTTCCACAGGGTAGCCAGCAGCATCCTGCGATGCAGATCCGGAACATAATGGTGCAGGGC
GCTGACTTCCGCGTTTCCAGACTTTACGAAACACGGAAACCGAAGACCATTCATGTTGTTGCTCAGGTCG
CAGACGTTTTGCAGCAGCAGTCGCTTCACGTTCGCTCGCGTATCGGTGATTCATTCTGCTAACCAGTAAG
GCAACCCCGCCAGCCTAGCCGGGTCCTCAACGACAGGAGCACGATCATGCGCACCCGTGGCCAGGACCCA
ACGCTGCCCGAAATTCCGACACCATCGAATGGTGCAAAACCTTTCGCGGTATGGCATGATAGCGCCCGGA
AGAGAGTCAATTCAGGGTGGTGAATGTGAAACCAGTAACGTTATACGATGTCGCAGAGTATGCCGGTGTC
TCTTATCAGACCGTTTCCCGCGTGGTGAACCAGGCCAGCCACGTTTCTGCGAAAACGCGGGAAAAAGTGG
AAGCGGCGATGGCGGAGCTGAATTACATTCCCAACCGCGTGGCACAACAACTGGCGGGCAAACAGTCGTT
GCTGATTGGCGTTGCCACCTCCAGTCTGGCCCTGCACGCGCCGTCGCAAATTGTCGCGGCGATTAAATCT
CGCGCCGATCAACTGGGTGCCAGCGTGGTGGTGTCGATGGTAGAACGAAGCGGCGTCGAAGCCTGTAAAG
CGGCGGTGCACAATCTTCTCGCGCAACGCGTCAGTGGGCTGATCATTAACTATCCGCTGGATGACCAGGA
TGCCATTGCTGTGGAAGCTGCCTGCACTAATGTTCCGGCGTTATTTCTTGATGTCTCTGACCAGACACCC
ATCAACAGTATTATTTTCTCCCATGAAGACGGTACGCGACTGGGCGTGGAGCATCTGGTCGCATTGGGTC
ACCAGCAAATCGCGCTGTTAGCGGGCCCATTAAGTTCTGTCTCGGCGCGTCTGCGTCTGGCTGGCTGGCA
TAAATATCTCACTCGCAATCAAATTCAGCCGATAGCGGAACGGGAAGGCGACTGGAGTGCCATGTCCGGT
TTTCAACAAACCATGCAAATGCTGAATGAGGGCATCGTTCCCACTGCGATGCTGGTTGCCAACGATCAGA
TGGCGCTGGGCGCAATGCGCGCCATTACCGAGTCCGGGCTGCGCGTTGGTGCGGATATCTCGGTAGTGGG
ATACGACGATACCGAAGACAGCTCATGTTATATCCCGCCGTTAACCACCATCAAACAGGATTTTCGCCTG
CTGGGGCAAACCAGCGTGGACCGCTTGCTGCAACTCTCTCAGGGCCAGGCGGTGAAGGGCAATCAGCTGT
TGCCCGTCTCACTGGTGAAAAGAAAAACCACCCTGGCGCCCAATACGCAAACCGCCTCTCCCCGCGCGTT
GGCCGATTCATTAATGCAGCTGGCACGACAGGTTTCCCGACTGGAAAGCGGGCAGTGAGCGCAACGCAAT
TAATGTAAGTTAGCTCACTCATTAGGCACAATTCTCATGTTTGACAGCTTATCATCGACTGCACGGTGCA
CCAATGCTTCTGGCGTCAGGCAGCCATCGGAAGCTGTGGTATGGCTGTGCAGGTCGTAAATCA
